Addgene plasmid #26099: pFBOH-LIC
Purpose: (Empty Backbone) SGC Empty baculovirus expression/transfer vector
Depositing lab: Cheryl Arrowsmith. Depositing organization: University of Toronto.
Backbone
  Vector backbone: pFBOH-LIC
  Backbone manufacturer: Structural Genomics Consortium
  Backbone size (bp): 6770
  Vector type: Baculovirus expression
  Selectable markers: Gentamicin
  Tag / fusion protein: 6x His (N terminal on backbone); Thrombin protease cleavage site (N terminal on backbone)
Growth in bacteria
  Bacterial resistance: Ampicillin, 100 μg/mL
  Growth temperature: 37°C
  Growth strain: DH5alpha
  Copy number: High Copy
Gene/Insert
  Gene/Insert name: None
  Promoter: polyhedrin
  Cloning method: Ligation Independent Cloning
  Sequencing primers: 5′ Polyhedrin forward, pFBOH-Fwd (CCGGATTATTCATACCGTCCCACCA)
Terms and licenses: Academic/Nonprofit Terms; Industry Terms
How to cite: pFBOH-LIC was a gift from Cheryl Arrowsmith (Addgene plasmid # 26099 ; http://n2t.net/addgene:26099 ; RRID:Addgene_26099)
