[The description below was written by a language model from this plasmid's Addgene catalogue record and pLannotate feature annotations shown in this document.]
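Description:
pFBOH-LIC is an empty 6,770 bp baculovirus expression/transfer vector from the Structural Genomics Consortium, designed for ligation-independent cloning (LIC) of open reading frames for production in insect cells. In E. coli it is maintained as a high-copy plasmid through a ColE1/pUC-type origin and selected with ampicillin via the β-lactamase gene. An f1 phage origin and a fragment of the pBR322 bom region are also annotated in the backbone.

The functional payload lies between the Tn7R and Tn7L ends of a mini-Tn7 element. This arrangement is characteristic of transfer vectors whose cassette is moved by Tn7 transposition into a baculovirus shuttle genome (bacmid) in E. coli, although the record does not name a specific system. Inside the transposable segment is a gentamicin acetyltransferase gene (aacC1) driven by the Pc integron promoter, which selects for the transposed cassette. Alongside it sits the expression unit, made up of the Autographa californica polyhedrin promoter, a very strong late viral promoter, followed by the cloning region and an SV40 polyadenylation signal.

According to the catalogue fields, the backbone supplies an N-terminal 6xHis tag and a thrombin cleavage site. The short "capTEV" fragment hit in the annotation most likely reflects only this His-tag stretch. The cloning site is occupied by a stuffer carrying Bacillus subtilis sacB with its own promoter, preceded by a loxP site whose purpose is not explained in the record. sacB confers sucrose sensitivity, so replacing it with an insert during LIC would allow counter-selection against uncut or parental vector. The vector is typically used for high-throughput generation of His-tagged, cleavable recombinant proteins for purification and structural studies.
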