Features (pLannotate 1.2.2; 18 found; start..end, strand, type, name):
      2..457     +  rep_origin     f1 ori (sequence partly withheld): f1 bacteriophage origin of replication; arrow indicates direction of (+) strand synthesis
    484..588     +  promoter       AmpR promoter: bla
    589..1449    +  CDS            AmpR: β-lactamase; bla; confers resistance to ampicillin, carbenicillin, and related antibiotics
   1620..2208    +  rep_origin     ori: high-copy-number ColE1/pMB1/pBR322/pUC origin of replication
   2394..2443    -  misc_feature   bom (fragment): basis of mobility region from pBR322
   2511..2735    -  mobile_element Tn7R: mini-Tn7 element (right end of the Tn7 transposon) Tn7
   2805..3335    -  CDS            aacC1: AACC1_PSEAI - Experimental evidence at protein level: Swiss-Prot protein existence level 1. Responsible for gentamicin resistance and has a limited substrate range. From Pseudomonas aeruginosa.
   3524..3552    -  promoter       Pc promoter: intI1 (promoter lies within the coding sequence); class 1 integron promoter
   3530..3877    -  CDS            YPR2_ECOLX (fragment): Protein predicted: Swiss-Prot protein existence level 4. From Escherichia coli.
   3904..3995    +  promoter       polyhedrin promoter: polh from Autographa californica; promoter for the baculovirus polyhedrin gene
   4063..4079    +  CDS            capTEV™ (fragment): composite tag for in vivo biotinylation, TEV protease cleavage, and 6xHis tagging
   4135..4168    +  protein_bind   loxP: Cre-mediated recombination occurs in the 8-bp core sequence (GCATACAT). Cre recombinase
   4183..4628    +  promoter       sacB promoter: sacR; sacB promoter and control region
   4629..6047    +  CDS            sacB: SACB_BACSU - Experimental evidence at protein level: Swiss-Prot protein existence level 1. From Bacillus subtilis (strain 168).
   6154..6237    +  CDS            large T antigen (fragment): large T antigen from SV40 (simian virus 40)
   6260..6394    +  polyA_signal   SV40 poly(A) signal: SV40 polyadenylation signal
   6423..6588    -  mobile_element Tn7L: mini-Tn7 element (left end of the Tn7 transposon) Tn7
   6751..6767    +  CDS            lacZα (fragment): LacZα fragment of β-galactosidase; lacZ fragment
>Addgene plasmid #26099 | pFBOH-LIC | depositor full sequence | sequence record 12255 | Author sequence
G
[124 nt withheld, positions 2-125]
C
[91 nt withheld, positions 127-217]
A
[49 nt withheld, positions 219-267]
CCTTTGACGTTGGAGTCCACGTTCTTT
[37 nt withheld, positions 295-331]
ACCCTATCTCGGTCTATTCTTTTGATTTATAAGGGATTTTGCCGATTTCGGCCTATTGGTTAAAAAATGA
GCTGATTTAACAAAAATTTAACGCGAATTTTAACAAAATATTAACGTTTACAATTTCAGGTGGCACTTTT
CGGGGAAATGTGCGCGGAACCCCTATTTGTTTATTTTTCTAAATACATTCAAATATGTATCCGCTCATGA
GACAATAACCCTGATAAATGCTTCAATAATATTGAAAAAGGAAGAGTATGAGTATTCAACATTTCCGTGT
CGCCCTTATTCCCTTTTTTGCGGCATTTTGCCTTCCTGTTTTTGCTCACCCAGAAACGCTGGTGAAAGTA
AAAGATGCTGAAGATCAGTTGGGTGCACGAGTGGGTTACATCGAACTGGATCTCAACAGCGGTAAGATCC
TTGAGAGTTTTCGCCCCGAAGAACGTTTTCCAATGATGAGCACTTTTAAAGTTCTGCTATGTGGCGCGGT
ATTATCCCGTATTGACGCCGGGCAAGAGCAACTCGGTCGCCGCATACACTATTCTCAGAATGACTTGGTT
GAGTACTCACCAGTCACAGAAAAGCATCTTACGGATGGCATGACAGTAAGAGAATTATGCAGTGCTGCCA
TAACCATGAGTGATAACACTGCGGCCAACTTACTTCTGACAACGATCGGAGGACCGAAGGAGCTAACCGC
TTTTTTGCACAACATGGGGGATCATGTAACTCGCCTTGATCGTTGGGAACCGGAGCTGAATGAAGCCATA
CCAAACGACGAGCGTGACACCACGATGCCTGTAGCAATGGCAACAACGTTGCGCAAACTATTAACTGGCG
AACTACTTACTCTAGCTTCCCGGCAACAATTAATAGACTGGATGGAGGCGGATAAAGTTGCAGGACCACT
TCTGCGCTCGGCCCTTCCGGCTGGCTGGTTTATTGCTGATAAATCTGGAGCCGGTGAGCGTGGGTCTCGC
GGTATCATTGCAGCACTGGGGCCAGATGGTAAGCCCTCCCGTATCGTAGTTATCTACACGACGGGGAGTC
AGGCAACTATGGATGAACGAAATAGACAGATCGCTGAGATAGGTGCCTCACTGATTAAGCATTGGTAACT
GTCAGACCAAGTTTACTCATATATACTTTAGATTGATTTAAAACTTCATTTTTAATTTAAAAGGATCTAG
GTGAAGATCCTTTTTGATAATCTCATGACCAAAATCCCTTAACGTGAGTTTTCGTTCCACTGAGCGTCAG
ACCCCGTAGAAAAGATCAAAGGATCTTCTTGAGATCCTTTTTTTCTGCGCGTAATCTGCTGCTTGCAAAC
AAAAAAACCACCGCTACCAGCGGTGGTTTGTTTGCCGGATCAAGAGCTACCAACTCTTTTTCCGAAGGTA
ACTGGCTTCAGCAGAGCGCAGATACCAAATACTGTCCTTCTAGTGTAGCCGTAGTTAGGCCACCACTTCA
AGAACTCTGTAGCACCGCCTACATACCTCGCTCTGCTAATCCTGTTACCAGTGGCTGCTGCCAGTGGCGA
TAAGTCGTGTCTTACCGGGTTGGACTCAAGACGATAGTTACCGGATAAGGCGCAGCGGTCGGGCTGAACG
GGGGGTTCGTGCACACAGCCCAGCTTGGAGCGAACGACCTACACCGAACTGAGATACCTACAGCGTGAGC
ATTGAGAAAGCGCCACGCTTCCCGAAGGGAGAAAGGCGGACAGGTATCCGGTAAGCGGCAGGGTCGGAAC
AGGAGAGCGCACGAGGGAGCTTCCAGGGGGAAACGCCTGGTATCTTTATAGTCCTGTCGGGTTTCGCCAC
CTCTGACTTGAGCGTCGATTTTTGTGATGCTCGTCAGGGGGGCGGAGCCTATGGAAAAACGCCAGCAACG
CGGCCTTTTTACGGTTCCTGGCCTTTTGCTGGCCTTTTGCTCACATGTTCTTTCCTGCGTTATCCCCTGA
TTCTGTGGATAACCGTATTACCGCCTTTGAGTGAGCTGATACCGCTCGCCGCAGCCGAACGACCGAGCGC
AGCGAGTCAGTGAGCGAGGAAGCGGAAGAGCGCCTGATGCGGTATTTTCTCCTTACGCATCTGTGCGGTA
TTTCACACCGCAGACCAGCCGCGTAACCTGGCAAAATCGGTTACGGTTGAGTAATAAATGGATGCCCTGC
GTAAGCGGGTGTGGGCGGACAATAAAGTCTTAAACTGAACAAAATAGATCTAAACTATGACAATAAAGTC
TTAAACTAGACAGAATAGTTGTAAACTGAAATCAGTCCAGTTATGCTGTGAAAAAGCATACTGGACTTTT
GTTATGGCTAAAGCAAACTCTTCATTTTCTGAAGTGCAAATTGCCCGTCGTATTAAAGAGGGGCGTGGCC
AAGGGCATGGTAAAGACTATATTCGCGGCGTTGTGACAATTTACCGAACAACTCCGCGGCCGGGAAGCCG
ATCTCGGCTTGAACGAATTGTTAGGTGGCGGTACTTGGGTCGATATCAAAGTGCATCACTTCTTCCCGTA
TGCCCAACTTTGTATAGAGAGCCACTGCGGGATCGTCACCGTAATCTGCTTGCACGTAGATCACATAAGC
ACCAAGCGCGTTGGCCTCATGCTTGAGCAGATTGATGAGCGCGGTGGCAATGCCCTGCCTCCGGTGCTCG
CCGGAGACTGCGAGATCATAGATATAGATCTCACTACGCGGCTGCTCAAACCTGGGCAGAACGTAAGCCG
CGAGAGCGCCAACAACCGCTTCTTGGTCGAAGGCAGCAAGCGCGATGAATGTCTTACTACGGAGCAAGTT
CCCGAGGTAATCGGAGTCCGGCTGATGTTGGGAGTAGGTGGCTACGTCTCCGAACTCACGACCGAAAAGA
TCAAGAGCAGCCCGCATGGATTTGACTTGGTCAGGGCCGAGCCTACATGTGCGAATGATGCCCATACTTG
AGCCACCTAACTTTGTTTTAGGGCGACTGCCCTGCTGCGTAACATCGTTGCTGCTGCGTAACATCGTTGC
TGCTCCATAACATCAAACATCGACCCACGGCGTAACGCGCTTGCTGCTTGGATGCCCGAGGCATAGACTG
TACAAAAAAACAGTCATAACAAGCCATGAAAACCGCCACTGCGCCGTTACCACCGCTGCGTTCGGTCAAG
GTTCTGGACCAGTTGCGTGAGCGCATACGCTACTTGCATTACAGTTTACGAACCGAACAGGCTTATGTCA
ACTGGGTTCGTGCCTTCATCCGTTTCCACGGTGTGCGTCACCCGGCAACCTTGGGCAGCAGCGAAGTCGA
GGCATTTCTGTCCTGGCTGGCGAACGAGCGCAAGGTTTCGGTCTCCACGCATCGTCAGGCATTGGCGGCC
TTGCTGTTCTTCTACGGCAAGGTGCTGTGCACGGATCTGCCCTGGCTTCAGGAGATCGGAAGACCTCGGC
CGTCGCGGCGCTTGCCGGTGGTGCTGACCCCGGATGAAGTGGTTCGCATCCTCGGTTTTCTGGAAGGCGA
GCATCGTTTGTTCGCCCAGGACTCTAGCTATAGTTCTAGTGGTTGGCTACGTATACTCCGGAATATTAAT
AGATCATGGAGATAATTAAAATGATAACCATCTCGCAAATAAATAAGTATTTTACTGTTTTCGTAACAGT
TTTGTAATAAAAAAACCTATAAATATTCCGGATTATTCATACCGTCCCACCATCGGGCGCGGATCTCGGT
CCGAAAACCATGGGCAGCAGCCATCATCATCATCATCACAGCAGCGGCCTGGTTCCGCGTGGTAGTATTA
TGAGTTCTCCTCCTGAAAGATCCATAACTTCGTATAGCATACATTATACGAAGTTATGCGGCCGCGACGT
CCACATATACCTGCCGTTCACTATTATTTAGTGAAATGAGATATTATGATATTTTCTGAATTGTGATTAA
AAAGGCAACTTTATGCCCATGCAACAGAAACTATAAAAAATACAGAGAATGAAAAGAAACAGATAGATTT
TTTAGTTCTTTAGGCCCGTAGTCTGCAAATCCTTTTATGATTTTCTATCAAACAAAAGAGGAAAATAGAC
CAGTTGCAATCCAAACGAGAGTCTAATAGAATGAGGTCGAAAAGTAAATCGCGCGGGTTTGTTACTGATA
AAGCAGGCAAGACCTAAAATGTGTAAAGGGCAAAGTGTATACTTTGGCGTCACCCCTTACATATTTTAGG
TCTTTTTTTATTGTGCGTAACTAACTTGCCATCTTCAAACAGGAGGGCTGGAAGAAGCAGACCGCTAACA
CAGTACATAAAAAAGGAGACATGAACGATGAACATCAAAAAGTTTGCAAAACAAGCAACAGTATTAACCT
TTACTACCGCACTGCTGGCAGGAGGCGCAACTCAAGCGTTTGCGAAAGAAACGAACCAAAAGCCATATAA
GGAAACATACGGCATTTCCCATATTACACGCCATGATATGCTGCAAATCCCTGAACAGCAAAAAAATGAA
AAATATCAAGTTCCTGAGTTCGATTCGTCCACAATTAAAAATATCTCTTCTGCAAAAGGCCTGGACGTTT
GGGACAGCTGGCCATTACAAAACGCTGACGGCACTGTCGCAAACTATCACGGCTACCACATCGTCTTTGC
ATTAGCCGGAGATCCTAAAAATGCGGATGACACATCGATTTACATGTTCTATCAAAAAGTCGGCGAAACT
TCTATTGACAGCTGGAAAAACGCTGGCCGCGTCTTTAAAGACAGCGACAAATTCGATGCAAATGATTCTA
TCCTAAAAGACCAAACACAAGAATGGTCAGGTTCAGCCACATTTACATCTGACGGAAAAATCCGTTTATT
CTACACTGATTTCTCCGGTAAACATTACGGCAAACAAACACTGACAACTGCACAAGTTAACGTATCAGCA
TCAGACAGCTCTTTGAACATCAACGGTGTAGAGGATTATAAATCAATCTTTGACGGTGACGGAAAAACGT
ATCAAAATGTACAGCAGTTCATCGATGAAGGCAACTACAGCTCAGGCGACAACCATACGCTGAGAGATCC
TCACTACGTAGAAGATAAAGGCCACAAATACTTAGTATTTGAAGCAAACACTGGAACTGAAGATGGCTAC
CAAGGCGAAGAATCTTTATTTAACAAAGCATACTATGGCAAAAGCACATCATTCTTCCGTCAAGAAAGTC
AAAAACTTCTGCAAAGCGATAAAAAACGCACGGCTGAGTTAGCAAACGGCGCTCTCGGTATGATTGAGCT
AAACGATGATTACACACTGAAAAAAGTGATGAAACCGCTGATTGCATCTAACACAGTAACAGATGAAATT
GAACGCGCGAACGTCTTTAAAATGAACGGCAAATGGTACCTGTTCACTGACTCCCGCGGATCAAAAATGA
CGATTGACGGCATTACGTCTAACGATATTTACATGCTTGGTTATGTTTCTAATTCTTTAACTGGCCCATA
CAAGCCGCTGAACAAAACTGGCCTTGTGTTAAAAATGGATCTTGATCCTAACGATGTAACCTTTACTTAC
TCACACTTCGCTGTACCTCAAGCGAAAGGAAACAATGTCGTGATTACAAGCTATATGACAAACAGAGGAT
TCTACGCAGACAAACAATCAACGTTTGCGCCTAGCTTCCTGCTGAACATCAAAGGCAAGAAAACATCTGT
TGTCAAAGACAGCATCCTTGAACAAGGACAATTAACAGTTAACAAATAAAAACGCAAAAGAAAATGCCGA
TATCCTATTGGCATTGACGTCAGGTGGCACTTTTCGAGGAGATCATGCACATGATGACGAAGCTTGTCGA
GAAGTACTAGAGGATCATAATCAGCCATACCACATTTGTAGAGGTTTTACTTGCTTTAAAAAACCTCCCA
CACCTCCCCCTGAACCTGAAACATAAAATGAATGCAATTGTTGTTGTTAACTTGTTTATTGCAGCTTATA
ATGGTTACAAATAAAGCAATAGCATCACAAATTTCACAAATAAAGCATTTTTTTCACTGCATTCTAGTTG
TGGTTTGTCCAAACTCATCAATGTATCTTATCATGTCTGGATCTGATCACTGATATCGCCTAGGAGATCC
GAACCAGATAAGTGAAATCTAGTTCCAAACTATTTTGTCATTTTTAATTTTCGTATTAGCTTACGACGCT
ACACCCAGTTCCCATCTATTTTGTCACTCTTCCCTAAATAATCCTTAAAAACTCCATTTCCACCCCTCCC
AGTTCCCAACTATTTTGTCCGCCCACAGCGGGGCATTTTTCTTCCTGTTATGTTTTTAATCAAACATCCT
GCCAACTCCATGTGACAAACCGTCATCTTCGGCTACTTTTTCTCTGTCACAGAATGAAAATTTTTCTGTC
ATCTCTTCGTTATTAATGTTTGTAATTGACTGAATATCAACGCTTATTTGCAGCCTGAATGGCGAATGG
