>Addgene plasmid #26099 | pFBOH-LIC | addgene partial sequence | sequence record 30707 | 26099 with polyhedrin-fwd
TTTCGTACAGTTTTGTAATAAAAAAACCTATAAATATTCCGGATTATTCATACCGTCCCACCATCGGGCG
CGGATCTCGGTCCGAAAACCATGGGCAGCAGCCATCATCATCATCATCACAGCAGCGGCCTGGTTCCGCG
TGGTAGTATTATGAGTTCTCCTCCTGAAAGATCCATAACTTCGTATAGCATACATTATACGAAGTTATGC
GGCCGCGACGTCCACATATACCTGCCGTTCACTATTATTTAGTGAAATGAGATATTATGATATTTTCTGA
ATTGTGATTAAAAAGGCAACTTTATGCCCATGCAACAGAAACTATAAAAAATACAGAGAATGAAAAGAAA
CAGATAGATTTTTTAGTTCTTTAGGCCCGTAGTCTGCAAATCCTTTTATGATTTTCTATCAAACAAAAGA
GGAAAATAGACCAGTTGCAATCCAAACGAGAGTCTAATAGAATGAGGTCGAAAAGTAAATCGCGCGGGTT
TGTTACTGATAAAGCAGGCAAGACCTAAAATGTGTAAAGGGCAAAGTGTATACTTTGGCGTCACCCCTTA
CATATTTTAGGTCTTTTTTTATTGTGCGTAACTAACTTGCCATCTTCAAACAGGAGGGCTGGAAGAAGCA
GACCGCTAACACAGTACATAAAAAAGGAGACATGAACGATGAACATCAAAAAGTTTGCAAAACAAGCAAC
AGTATTAACCTTTACTACCGCACTGCTGGCAGGAGGCGCAACTCAAGCGTTTGCGAAAGAAACGAACCAA
AAGCCATATAAGGAAACATACGGCATTTCCCATATTACACGCCATGATATGCTGCAAATCCCTGAACAGC
AAAAAAATGAAAA
